Addgene plasmid #225177: pHBJT031
Purpose: (Empty Backbone) Low copy cloning vector with mCherry integrated in the multiple cloning site (AmpR). There is a SmaI immediately upstream of mCherry start codon, which allows for C-terminal mCherry fusions.
Depositing lab: Jenny-Lee Thomassin. Depositing organization: University of Saskatchewan. Publication: Generation of a plasmid series for rapid sub-cloning and use in various Enterobacteriaceae. Braun HG, Kanwal N, Rivera Lopez LF, Thomassin JL. J Biosci Bioeng. 2024 Sep 6:S1389-1723(24)00253-6. doi: 10.1016/j.jbiosc.2024.08.006. PubMed 39244484.
Backbone
  Vector backbone: pHBJT017
  Backbone size (bp): 4228
  Vector type: Bacterial Expression, Synthetic Biology
  Tag / fusion protein: mCherry (C terminal on insert)
Growth in bacteria
  Bacterial resistance: Ampicillin, 100 μg/mL
  Growth temperature: 37°C
  Growth strain: DH5alpha
  Copy number: Low Copy
Gene/Insert
  Gene/Insert name: None
  Tag / fusion protein: mCherry (C terminal on insert)
Resource information
  A portion of this plasmid was derived from a plasmid made by: Codon optimized mCherry sequence was synthesized by Twist Biosciences
Terms and licenses: Academic/Nonprofit Terms; Industry Terms: Not Available to Industry
Depositor comments: pHBJT017 containing IPTG-inducible mCherry
How to cite: pHBJT031 was a gift from Jenny-Lee Thomassin (Addgene plasmid # 225177 ; http://n2t.net/addgene:225177 ; RRID:Addgene_225177)
