[The description below was written by a language model from this plasmid's Addgene catalogue record and pLannotate feature annotations shown in this document.]
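Description:
pHBJT031 is a low-copy bacterial expression and cloning vector built on the pHBJT017 backbone, part of a plasmid series designed for rapid sub-cloning and use in various Enterobacteriaceae. It is deposited as an empty backbone with no gene of interest. The sequenced record is about 4.95 kb, compared with the 4,228 bp listed for the backbone alone. Replication depends on the pSC101 origin together with its Rep101 (RepA) initiator protein, which accounts for the low copy number. Selection is by ampicillin through a β-lactamase gene driven by its own bla promoter. The annotation also picks up short fragments of rop, the pBR322 bom region, an RSF origin and lacI. These appear to be remnants rather than functional elements, and because only a fragment of lacI is detected, repression presumably relies on lac repressor supplied by the host.

The payload is a codon-optimized, synthesized mCherry coding sequence placed within a pUC18/19-type multiple cloning site, of which a fragment remains immediately upstream of mCherry, with a residual lacZα fragment downstream. Transcription comes from the lac promoter with its CAP binding site and lac operator, so mCherry expression is IPTG-inducible, as the depositor notes. A SmaI site sits immediately upstream of the mCherry start codon, so an open reading frame can be inserted in frame to produce a protein carrying a C-terminal mCherry fusion. The plasmid can therefore serve as an inducible red fluorescent reporter or as a recipient for fluorescent fusion proteins, for example to follow their expression or localization at the modest gene dosage of a low-copy replicon.
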