Features (pLannotate 1.2.2; 14 found; start..end, strand, type, name):
     95..955     -  CDS            AmpR: β-lactamase; bla; confers resistance to ampicillin, carbenicillin, and related antibiotics
    956..1060    -  promoter       AmpR promoter: bla
   1155..1190    +  CDS            rop (fragment): Rop protein, which maintains plasmids at low copy number; rop
   1292..1391    +  misc_feature   bom (fragment): basis of mobility region from pBR322
   1397..1554    -  CDS            lacZα (fragment): LacZα fragment of β-galactosidase; lacZ fragment
   1581..2288    -  CDS            mCherry: mCherry is a basic (constitutively fluorescent) red fluorescent protein published in 2004, derived from Discosoma sp.. It is reported to be a very rapidly-maturing monomer with low acid sensitivity.
   2289..2329    +  misc_feature   MCS (fragment): pUC18/19 multiple cloning site
   2366..2382    -  protein_bind   lac operator: The lac repressor binds to the lac operator to inhibit transcription in E. coli. This inhibition can be relieved by adding lactose or isopropyl-β-D-thiogalactopyranoside (IPTG). lac repressor encoded by lacI
   2390..2420    -  promoter       lac promoter: promoter for the E. coli lac operon
   2435..2456    -  protein_bind   CAP binding site: CAP binding activates transcription in the presence of cAMP. E. coli catabolite activator protein
   2469..2561    -  CDS            lacI (fragment): lac repressor; lacI; The lac repressor binds to the lac operator to inhibit transcription in E. coli. This inhibition can be relieved by adding lactose or isopropyl-β-D-thiogalactopyranoside (IPTG).
   2563..2696    -  rep_origin     RSF ori (fragment): Plasmids containing the RSF 1030 origin of replication can be propagated in E. coli cells that contain additional plasmids with compatible origins.
   3476..4426    -  CDS            Rep101: RepA protein needed for replication with the pSC101 origin; rep101
   4474..4696    -  rep_origin     pSC101 ori: low-copy replication origin that requires the Rep101 protein
>Addgene plasmid #225177 | pHBJT031 | addgene full sequence | sequence record 446510 | Addgene NGS Result
GCAAGGAAACTACCCATAATACAAGAAAAGCCCGTCACGGGCTTCTCAGGGCGTTTTATGGCGGGTCTGC
GGAGTGGTGAATCCGTTAGCGAGGTTACCAATGCTTAATCAGTGAGGCACCTATCTCAGCGATCTGTCTA
TTTCGTTCATCCATAGTTGCCTGACTCCCCGTCGTGTAGATAACTACGATACGGGAGGGCTTACCATCTG
GCCCCAGTGCTGCAATGATACCGCGAGACCCACGCTCACCGGCTCCAGATTTATCAGCAATAAACCAGCC
AGCCGGAAGGGCCGAGCGCAGAAGTGGTCCTGCAACTTTATCCGCCTCCATCCAGTCTATTAATTGTTGC
CGGGAAGCTAGAGTAAGTAGTTCGCCAGTTAATAGTTTGCGCAACGTTGTTGCCATTGCTACAGGCATCG
TGGTGTCACGCTCGTCGTTTGGTATGGCTTCATTCAGCTCCGGTTCCCAACGATCAAGGCGAGTTACATG
ATCCCCCATGTTGTGCAAAAAAGCGGTTAGCTCCTTCGGTCCTCCGATCGTTGTCAGAAGTAAGTTGGCC
GCAGTGTTATCACTCATGGTTATGGCAGCACTGCATAATTCTCTTACTGTCATGCCATCCGTAAGATGCT
TTTCTGTGACTGGTGAGTACTCAACCAAGTCATTCTGAGAATAGTGTATGCGGCGACCGAGTTGCTCTTG
CCCGGCGTCAATACGGGATAATACCGCGCCACATAGCAGAACTTTAAAAGTGCTCATCATTGGAAAACGT
TCTTCGGGGCGAAAACTCTCAAGGATCTTACCGCTGTTGAGATCCAGTTCGATGTAACCCACTCGTGCAC
CCAACTGATCTTCAGCATCTTTTACTTTCACCAGCGTTTCTGGGTGAGCAAAAACAGGAAGGCAAAATGC
CGCAAAAAAGGGAATAAGGGCGACACGGAAATGTTGAATACTCATACTCTTCCTTTTTCAATATTATTGA
AGCATTTATCAGGGTTATTGTCTCATGAGCGGATACATATTTGAATGTATTTAGAAAAATAAACAAATAG
GGGTTCCGCGCACATTTCCCCGAAAAGTGCCACCTGACGTCTAAGAAACCATTATTATCATGACATTAAC
CTATAAAAATAGGCGTATCACGAGGCCCTTTCGTCTCGCGCGTTTCGGTGATGACGGTGAAAACCTCTGA
CACATGCAGCTCCCGGAGACGGTCACAGCTTGTCTGTAAGCGGATGCCGGGAGCAGACAAGCCCGTCAGG
GCGCGTCAGCGGGTGTTGGCGGGTGTCGGGGCTGGCTTAACTATGCGGCATCAGAGCAGATTGTACTGAG
AGTGCACCATATGCGGTGTGAAATACCGCACAGATGCGTAAGGAGAAAATACCGCATCAGGCGCCATTCG
CCATTCAGGCTGCGCAACTGTTGGGAAGGGCGATCGGTGCGGGCCTCTTCGCTATTACGCCAGCTGGCGA
AAGGGGGATGTGCTGCAAGGCGATTAAGTTGGGTAACGCCAGGGTTTTCCCAGTCACGACGTTGTAAAAC
GACGGCCAGTGAATTCGAGCTCGGTACCCTATTATCATTACTTGTACAGTTCATCCATACCACCGGTGCT
GTGACGACCCTCCGCGCGCTCATATTGTTCCACAATGGTGTAGTCTTCGTTATGGCTGGTGATGTCTAAC
TTAATATTCACGTTATAGGCACCCGGCAACTGAACCGGTTTTTTAGCCTTATAGGTGGTTTTTACTTCTG
CATCGTAGTGGCCACCGTCCTTCAACTTCAGGCGCTGTTTGATCTCACCCTTCAGCGCACCGTCTTCCGG
GTACATGCGCTCGCTGCTCGCTTCCCAACCCATGGTCTTTTTCTGCATCACCGGGCCATCAGACGGGAAG
TTCGTACCACGCAGCTTAACTTTATAGATGAACTCGCCATCTTGCAGGCTGCTGTCTTGGGTAACGGTCA
CGACACCGCCGTCCTCGAAATTCATAACACGCTCCCACTTAAAACCCTCCGGGAAGGACAACTTCAGGTA
GTCCGGAATATCTGCCGGATGTTTAACGTACGCTTTGCTGCCGTACATAAACTGCGGAGACAGGATGTCC
CAGGCAAAAGGCAGTGGTCCGCCTTTCGTGACCTTGAGTTTAGCAGTTTGCGTGCCTTCATACGGACGGC
CCTCGCCCTCGCCCTCAATTTCGAACTCGTGACCGTTCACGGAGCCTTCCATGTGCACTTTAAAACGCAT
GAACTCTTTGATGATCGCCATATTATCTTCCTCTCCTTTTGATACCATCCCGGGGATCCTCTAGAGTCGA
CCTGCAGGCATGCAAGCTTGGCGTAATCATGGTCATAGCTGTTTCCTGTGTGAAATTGTTATCCGCTCAC
AATTCCACACAACATACGAGCCGGAAGCATAAAGTGTAAAGCCTGGGGTGCCTAATGAGTGAGCTAACTC
ACATTAATTGCGTTGCGCTCACTGCCCGCTTTCCAGTCGGGAAACCTGTCGTGCCAGCTGCATTAATGAA
TCGGCCAACGCGCGGGGAGAGGCGGTTTGCGTATTGGGCGCTCTTCCGCTTCCTCGCTCACTGACTCGCT
GCGCTCGGTCGTTCGGCTGCGGCGAGCGGTATCAGCTCACTCAAAGGCGGTAATACGGTTATCCACAGAA
TCAGGGGATAACGCAGGAAAGAACATGTGAGCAAAAGGCCAGCAAAAGGCCAGGAACCGTAAAAAGGCCG
CGTTGCTGGCGTTGGAGACTTACCCGAAATCTGATTTATTCAACAAAGCCACTTTCAGTATGGATTTGGG
TGTTACGGGGGGGGGTTGGTGCTTAAAATCGCGCTGAGGATTTCTGATGGTGTTAAGCGGGCGGTTTTGA
GATGTAAACTCGCCCGTTTAACATAATGGATCTTGCGCGCACCGCCCGAACACCACTCGCCACAAAAAAC
CGCCGGAACGTCCAAAAGTACGGGTTTTGCTGCCCGCAAACGGGCTGTTCTGGTGTTGCTAGTTTGTTAT
CAGAATCGCAGATCCGGCTTCAGCCGGTTTGCCGGCTGAAAGCGCTATTTCTTCCAGAATTGCCATGATT
TTTTCCCCACGGGAGGCGTCACTGGCTCCCGTGTTGTCGGCAGCTTTGATTCGATAAGCAGCATCGCCTG
TTTCAGGCTGTCTATGTGTGACTGTTGAGCTGTAACAAGTTGTCTCAGGTGTTCAATTTCATGTTCTAGT
TGCTTTGTTTTACTGGTTTCACCTGTTCTATTAGGTGTTACATGCTGTTCATCTGTTACATTGTCGATCT
GTTCATGGTGAACAGCTTTGAATGCACCAAAAACTCGTAAAAGCTCTGATGTATCTATCTTTTTTACACC
GTTTTCATCTGTGCATATGGACAGTTTTCCCTTTGATATGTAACGGTGAACAGTTGTTCTACTTTTGTTT
GTTAGTCTTGATGCTTCACTGATAGATACAAGAGCCATAAGAACCTCAGATCCTTCCGTATTTAGCCAGT
ATGTTCTCTAGTGTGGTTCGTTGTTTTTGCGTGAGCCATGAGAACGAACCATTGAGATCATACTTACTTT
GCATGTCACTCAAAAATTTTGCCTCAAAACTGGTGAGCTGAATTTTTGCAGTTAAAGCATCGTGTAGTGT
TTTTCTTAGTCCGTTATGTAGGTAGGAATCTGATGTAATGGTTGTTGGTATTTTGTCACCATTCATTTTT
ATCTGGTTGTTCTCAAGTTCGGTTACGAGATCCATTTGTCTATCTAGTTCAACTTGGAAAATCAACGTAT
CAGTCGGGCGGCCTCGCTTATCAACCACCAATTTCATATTGCTGTAAGTGTTTAAATCTTTACTTATTGG
TTTCAAAACCCATTGGTTAAGCCTTTTAAACTCATGGTAGTTATTTTCAAGCATTAACATGAACTTAAAT
TCATCAAGGCTAATCTCTATATTTGCCTTGTGAGTTTTCTTTTGTGTTAGTTCTTTTAATAACCACTCAT
AAATCCTCATAGAGTATTTGTTTTCAAAAGACTTAACATGTTCCAGATTATATTTTATGAATTTTTTTAA
CTGGAAAAGATAAGGCAATATCTCTTCACTAAAAACTAATTCTAATTTTTCGCTTGAGAACTTGGCATAG
TTTGTCCACTGGAAAATCTCAAAGCCTTTAACCAAAGGATTCCTGATTTCCACAGTTCTCGTCATCAGCT
CTCTGGTTGCTTTAGCTAATACACCATAAGCATTTTCCCTACTGATGTTCATCATCTGAGCGTATTGGTT
ATAAGTGAACGATACCGTCCGTTCTTTCCTTGTAGGGTTTTCAATCGTGGGGTTGAGTAGTGCCACACAG
CATAAAATTAGCTTGGTTTCATGCTCCGTTAAGTCATAGCGACTAATCGCTAGTTCATTTGCTTTGAAAA
CAACTAATTCAGACATACATCTCAATTGGTCTAGGTGATTTTAATCACTATACCAATTGAGATGGGCTAG
TCAATGATAATTACTAGTCCTTTTCCTTTGAGTTGTGGGTATCTGTAAATTCTGCTAGACCTTTGCTGGA
AAACTTGTAAATTCTGCTAGACCCTCTGTAAATTCCGCTAGACCTTTGTGTGTTTTTTTTGTTTATATTC
AAGTGGTTATAATTTATAGAATAAAGAAAGAATAAAAAAAGATAAAAAGAATAGATCCCAGCCCTGTGTA
TAACTCACTACTTTAGTCAGTTCCGCAGTATTACAAAAGGATGTCGCAAACGCTGTTTGCTCCTCTACAA
AACAGACCTTAAAACCCTAAAGGCTTAAGTAGCACCCTCGCAAGCTCGGGCAAATCGCTGAATATTCCTT
TTGTCTCCGACCATCAGGCACCTGAGTCGCTGTCTTTTTCGTGACATTCAGTTCGCTGCGCTCACGGCTC
TGGCAGTGAATGGGGGTAAATGGCACTACAGGCGCCTTTTATGGATTCAT
